Addgene plasmid #41362: TAL3188
Depositing lab: Keith Joung. Depositing organization: Massachusetts General Hospital. Publication: Targeted gene disruption in somatic zebrafish cells using engineered TALENs. Sander JD, Cade L, Khayter C, Reyon D, Peterson RT, Joung JK, Yeh JR. Nat Biotechnol. 2011 Aug 5;29(8):697-8. doi: 10.1038/nbt.1934. PubMed 21822241.
Backbone
  Vector backbone: JDS70
  Backbone manufacturer: Addgene plasmid #32285
  Backbone size w/o insert (bp): 6447
  Vector type: Mammalian Expression ; T7
Growth in bacteria
  Bacterial resistance: Ampicillin, 100 μg/mL
  Growth temperature: 37°C
  Growth strain: XL1 Blue
  Copy number: High Copy
Gene/Insert
  Gene/Insert name: ZebrafishCommunity-tac3a-Left (alt name: tac3a)
  Species: D. rerio (zebrafish)
  Insert size (bp): 1640
  Entrez Gene: tac3a (a.k.a. si:dkey-228g21.4, tac2a)
  Promoter: CMV
  Tag / fusion protein: 3X Flag (N terminal on backbone); WT FOKI (C terminal on backbone)
  Cloning method: Restriction Enzyme; 5′ cloning site N/A (destroyed during cloning); 3′ cloning site N/A (destroyed during cloning)
  Sequencing primers: 5′ CMV-F; 3′ BGH-rev
Terms and licenses: Academic/Nonprofit Terms; Industry Terms: Not Available to Industry
Depositor comments: Target binding site: TCAGCAGTCAGAGTCTCA It is strongly recommended that users perform a diagnostic digest to verify this plasmid prior to use. For example, a double digest of the plasmid with BamHI and KpnI should result in two bands at 2.3kb and 5.8kb.
How to cite: TAL3188 was a gift from Keith Joung (Addgene plasmid # 41362 ; http://n2t.net/addgene:41362 ; RRID:Addgene_41362)
