[The description below was written by a language model from this plasmid's Addgene catalogue record.]
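Description:
TAL3188 is a TALEN expression plasmid built on the JDS70 backbone (about 6.4 kb without insert), catalogued as a mammalian expression vector that also carries a T7 promoter. It is a high-copy plasmid propagated in E. coli under ampicillin selection; the record provides no feature table, so the specific replication origin and other backbone elements are not itemised.

The roughly 1.6 kb insert, named ZebrafishCommunity-tac3a-Left, encodes an engineered TAL effector repeat array designed to recognise a site in the zebrafish (D. rerio) tac3a gene. It is therefore a custom DNA-binding domain directed against that gene rather than the tac3a coding sequence itself. The array was cloned by restriction enzyme methods into the backbone, with both cloning sites destroyed in the process, placing it in frame between an N-terminal 3X Flag tag and a C-terminal wild-type FokI nuclease domain, both supplied by the backbone. Expression is driven by the CMV promoter. The T7 designation indicates that the fusion can also be transcribed in vitro, a common route for producing mRNA for injection into zebrafish embryos, although the record does not say how this particular plasmid was used.

Because FokI cleaves as a dimer, this "Left" monomer is meant to be paired with a matching right-hand TALEN that binds the opposite strand nearby. Together they create a double-strand break at tac3a, and its error-prone repair produces disrupting mutations. The associated work concerns targeted gene disruption in somatic zebrafish cells with engineered TALENs. The depositor recommends confirming the plasmid by diagnostic digest before use, a sensible precaution for highly repetitive TAL arrays.
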