>Addgene plasmid #41362 | TAL3188 | depositor partial sequence | sequence record 55001 | TAL3188 sequence 2430 bps
TCTAGAGCTAGCACCATGGACTACAAAGACCATGACGGTGATTATAAAGATCATGACATCGATTACAAGG
ATGACGATGACAAGATGGCCCCCAAGAAGAAGAGGAAGGTGGGCATTCACCGCGGGGTACCTATGGTGGA
CTTGAGGACACTCGGTTATTCGCAACAGCAACAGGAGAAAATCAAGCCTAAGGTCAGGAGCACCGTCGCG
CAACACCACGAGGCGCTTGTGGGGCATGGCTTCACTCATGCGCATATTGTCGCGCTTTCACAGCACCCTG
CGGCGCTTGGGACGGTGGCTGTCAAATACCAAGATATGATTGCGGCCCTGCCCGAAGCCACGCACGAGGC
AATTGTAGGGGTCGGTAAACAGTGGTCGGGAGCGCGAGCACTTGAGGCGCTGCTGACTGTGGCGGGTGAG
CTTAGGGGGCCTCCGCTCCAGCTCGACACCGGGCAGCTGCTGAAGATCGCGAAGAGAGGGGGAGTAACAG
CGGTAGAGGCAGTGCACGCCTGGCGCAATGCGCTCACCGGGGCCCCCTTGAACCTGACCCCAGACCAGGT
AGTCGCAATCGCGTCACATGACGGGGGAAAGCAAGCCCTGGAAACCGTGCAAAGGTTGTTGCCGGTCCTT
TGTCAAGACCACGGCCTTACACCGGAGCAAGTCGTGGCCATTGCAAGCAACATCGGTGGCAAACAGGCTC
TTGAGACGGTTCAGAGACTTCTCCCAGTTCTCTGTCAAGCCCACGGGCTGACTCCCGATCAAGTTGTAGC
GATTGCGAATAACAATGGAGGGAAACAAGCATTGGAGACTGTCCAACGGCTCCTTCCCGTGTTGTGTCAA
GCCCACGGTTTGACGCCTGCACAAGTGGTCGCCATCGCCAGCCATGATGGCGGTAAGCAGGCGCTGGAAA
CAGTACAGCGCCTGCTGCCTGTACTGTGCCAGGATCATGGACTGACCCCAGACCAGGTAGTCGCAATCGC
GTCGAACATTGGGGGAAAGCAAGCCCTGGAAACCGTGCAAAGGTTGTTGCCGGTCCTTTGTCAAGACCAC
GGCCTTACACCGGAGCAAGTCGTGGCCATTGCAAATAATAACGGTGGCAAACAGGCTCTTGAGACGGTTC
AGAGACTTCTCCCAGTTCTCTGTCAAGCCCACGGGCTGACTCCCGATCAAGTTGTAGCGATTGCGTCCAA
CGGTGGAGGGAAACAAGCATTGGAGACTGTCCAACGGCTCCTTCCCGTGTTGTGTCAAGCCCACGGTTTG
ACGCCTGCACAAGTGGTCGCCATCGCCAGCCATGATGGCGGTAAGCAGGCGCTGGAAACAGTACAGCGCC
TGCTGCCTGTACTGTGCCAGGATCATGGACTGACCCCAGACCAGGTAGTCGCAATCGCGTCGAACATTGG
GGGAAAGCAAGCCCTGGAAACCGTGCAAAGGTTGTTGCCGGTCCTTTGTCAAGACCACGGCCTTACACCG
GAGCAAGTCGTGGCCATTGCAAATAATAACGGTGGCAAACAGGCTCTTGAGACGGTTCAGAGACTTCTCC
CAGTTCTCTGTCAAGCCCACGGGCTGACTCCCGATCAAGTTGTAGCGATTGCGTCGAACATTGGAGGGAA
ACAAGCATTGGAGACTGTCCAACGGCTCCTTCCCGTGTTGTGTCAAGCCCACGGTTTGACGCCTGCACAA
GTGGTCGCCATCGCCAACAACAACGGCGGTAAGCAGGCGCTGGAAACAGTACAGCGCCTGCTGCCTGTAC
TGTGCCAGGATCATGGACTGACCCCAGACCAGGTAGTCGCAATCGCGTCAAACGGAGGGGGAAAGCAAGC
CCTGGAAACCGTGCAAAGGTTGTTGCCGGTCCTTTGTCAAGACCACGGCCTTACACCGGAGCAAGTCGTG
GCCATTGCATCCCACGACGGTGGCAAACAGGCTCTTGAGACGGTTCAGAGACTTCTCCCAGTTCTCTGTC
AAGCCCACGGGCTGACTCCCGATCAAGTTGTAGCGATTGCGTCCAACGGTGGAGGGAAACAAGCATTGGA
GACTGTCCAACGGCTCCTTCCCGTGTTGTGTCAAGCCCACGGTTTGACGCCTGCACAAGTGGTCGCCATC
GCCAGCCATGATGGCGGTAAGCAGGCGCTGGAAACAGTACAGCGCCTGCTGCCTGTACTGTGCCAGGATC
ATGGACTGACACCCGAACAGGTGGTCGCCATTGCTTCTAACATCGGAGGACGGCCAGCCTTGGAGTCCAT
CGTAGCCCAATTGTCCAGGCCCGATCCCGCGTTGGCTGCGTTAACGAATGACCATCTGGTGGCGTTGGCA
TGTCTTGGTGGACGACCCGCGCTCGATGCAGTCAAAAAGGGTCTGCCTCATGCTCCCGCATTGATCAAAA
GAACCAACCGGCGGATTCCCGAGAGAACTTCCCATCGAGTCGCGGGATCC
