>Addgene plasmid #41362 | TAL3188 | addgene partial sequence | sequence record 56377 | JDS-TALEN-F 5'-TAGGGGTCGGTAAACAGTGG-3'
GCGCTGCTGACTGTGGCGGGTGAGCTTAGGGGGCCTCCGCTCCAGCTCGACACCGGGCAGCTGCTGAAGA
TCGCGAAGAGAGGGGGAGTAACAGCGGTAGAGGCAGTGCACGCCTGGCGCAATGCGCTCACCGGGGCCCC
CTTGAACCTGACCCCAGACCAGGTAGTCGCAATCGCGTCACATGACGGGGGAAAGCAAGCCCTGGAAACC
GTGCAAAGGTTGTTGCCGGTCCTTTGTCAAGACCACGGCCTTACACCGGAGCAAGTCGTGGCCATTGCAA
GCAACATCGGTGGCAAACAGGCTCTTGAGACGGTTCAGAGACTTCTCCCAGTTCTCTGTCAAGCCCACGG
GCTGACTCCCGATCAAGTTGTAGCGATTGCGAATAACAATGGAGGGAAACAAGCATTGGAGACTGTCCAA
CGGCTCCTTCCCGTGTTGTGTCAAGCCCACGGTTTGACGCCTGCACAAGTGGTCGCCATCGCCAGCCATG
ATGGCGGTAAGCAGGCGCTGGAAACAGTACAGCGCCTGCTGCCTGTACTGTGCCAGGATCATGGACTGAC
CCCAGACCAGGTAGTCGCAATCGCGTCGAACATTGGGGGAAAGCAAGCCCTGGAAACCGTGCAAAGGTTG
TTGCCGGTCCTTTGTCAAGACCACGGCCTTACACCGGAGCAAGTCGTGGCCATTGCAAATAATAACGGTG
GCAAACAGGCTCTTGAGACGGTTCAGAGACTTCTCCCAGTTCTCTGTCAAGCCCACGGGCTGACTCCCGA
TCAAGTTGTAGCGATTGCGTCCAACGGTGGAGGGAAACAAGCATTGGAGACTGTCCAACGGCTCCTTCCC
GTGTTGTGTCAAGCCCACGGTTTGACGCCTGCACAAGTGGTCGCCATCGCCAGCCATGATGGCGGTAAGC
AGGCGCTG
